Features (pLannotate 1.2.2; 36 found; start..end, strand, type, name):
      1..25      -  protein_bind   attB2: mutant version of attB; recombination site for the Gateway® BP reaction BP Clonase™
    182..644     +  misc_feature   IRES: internal ribosome entry site (IRES) of the encephalomyocarditis virus (EMCV)
    658..1203    +  CDS            SNAP-tag®: human O6-alkylguanine-DNA-alkyltransferase variant that forms covalent bonds with benzylguanine derivatives fast-reacting variant, optimized for mammalian expression
   1240..1828    +  misc_feature   WPRE: woodchuck hepatitis virus posttranscriptional regulatory element
   1860..2336    +  polyA_signal   hGH poly(A) signal: human growth hormone polyadenylation signal
   2913..3041    -  CDS            OR51A4 (fragment): O51A4_HUMAN - Experimental evidence at transcript level: Swiss-Prot protein existence level 2. Odorant receptor. From Homo sapiens (Human).
   3602..3647    +  polyA_signal   hGH poly(A) signal (fragment): human growth hormone polyadenylation signal
   3873..3918    +  polyA_signal   hGH poly(A) signal (fragment): human growth hormone polyadenylation signal
   4281..4329    -  polyA_signal   HSV TK poly(A) signal: herpes simplex virus thymidine kinase polyadenylation signal (Cole and Stacy, 1985)
   4374..5501    -  CDS            TK: KITH_HHV1S - Experimental evidence at protein level: Swiss-Prot protein existence level 1. Catalyzes the transfer of the gamma-phospho group of ATP to thymidine to generate dTMP in the salvage pathway of pyrimidine synthesis. The dTMP serves as a substrate for DNA polymerase during viral DNA replication. Allows the virus to be reactivated and to grow in non-proliferative cells lacking a high concentration of phosphorylated nucleic acid precursors. From Human herpesvirus 1 (strain SC16) (HHV-1) (Human herpes simplex virus 1). Used in molecular biology as a selectable marker to identify transfec
   5508..6018    -  promoter       hPGK promoter: human phosphoglycerate kinase 1 promoter
   6712..6730    -  promoter       T3 promoter: promoter for bacteriophage T3 RNA polymerase
   6773..6795    -  protein_bind   lac operator (fragment): The lac repressor binds to the lac operator to inhibit transcription in E. coli. This inhibition can be relieved by adding lactose or isopropyl-β-D-thiogalactopyranoside (IPTG). lac repressor encoded by lacI
   6799..6829    -  promoter       lac promoter: promoter for the E. coli lac operon
   6844..6865    -  protein_bind   CAP binding site: CAP binding activates transcription in the presence of cAMP. E. coli catabolite activator protein
   6878..6970    -  CDS            lacI (fragment): lac repressor; lacI; The lac repressor binds to the lac operator to inhibit transcription in E. coli. This inhibition can be relieved by adding lactose or isopropyl-β-D-thiogalactopyranoside (IPTG).
   7153..7741    -  rep_origin     ori: high-copy-number ColE1/pMB1/pBR322/pUC origin of replication
   7912..8772    -  CDS            AmpR: β-lactamase; bla; confers resistance to ampicillin, carbenicillin, and related antibiotics
   8773..8877    -  promoter       AmpR promoter: bla
   8936..8988    -  misc_feature   bom (fragment): basis of mobility region from pBR322
   9739..9963    -  polyA_signal   bGH poly(A) signal: bovine growth hormone polyadenylation signal
   9992..10561   -  CDS            Rta AD: transcriptional activation domain from the human herpesvirus 4 (Epstein-Barr virus) replication and transcription activator Rta/BRLF1 (Hardwick et al., 1992; Chavez et al., 2015)
  10580..11359   -  CDS            RELA (fragment): TF65_HUMAN - Also known as NFKB3. Experimental evidence at protein level: Swiss-Prot protein existence level 1. NF-kappa-B is a pleiotropic transcription factor present in almost all cell types and is the endpoint of a series of signal transduction events that are initiated by a vast array of stimuli related to many biological processes such as inflammation, immunity, differentiation, cell growth, tumorigenesis and apoptosis. NF-kappa-B is a homo- or heterodimeric complex formed by the Rel-like domain- containing proteins RELA/p65, RELB, NFKB1/p105, NFKB1/p50, REL and NFKB2/p52. The heterodime
  11585..12208   -  CDS            rtTA3 (fragment): reverse tetracycline transactivator 3 activates expression from Tet-responsive promoters in the presence of doxycycline
  12281..12676   -  CDS            BSD: blasticidin S deaminase; Aspergillus terreus BSD; confers resistance to blasticidin
  12686..13196   -  promoter       hPGK promoter: human phosphoglycerate kinase 1 promoter
  13903..13962   +  promoter       TRE3GV promoter (fragment): 3rd-generation Tet-responsive promoter that can be activated by binding of Tet-On® 3G, optimized for retroviral and lentiviral vectors
  14018..14038   +  promoter       tight TRE promoter (fragment): Tet-responsive promoter PTight, consisting of seven tet operator sequences followed by the minimal CMV promoter
  14057..14082   +  promoter       TRE3GV promoter (fragment): 3rd-generation Tet-responsive promoter that can be activated by binding of Tet-On® 3G, optimized for retroviral and lentiviral vectors
  14101..14129   +  promoter       TRE3GV promoter (fragment): 3rd-generation Tet-responsive promoter that can be activated by binding of Tet-On® 3G, optimized for retroviral and lentiviral vectors
  14146..14165   +  promoter       PLtetO-1 promoter (fragment): modified phage lambda PL promoter with tet operator sites (Lutz and Bujard, 1997)
  14286..14310   +  protein_bind   attB1: mutant version of attB; recombination site for the Gateway® BP reaction BP Clonase™
  14325..14345   +  CDS            FLAG (fragment): FLAG® epitope tag, followed by an enterokinase cleavage site
  14346..15131   +  CDS            Neurog2: NGN2_MOUSE - Also known as Ath4a, Atoh4, Ngn2. Experimental evidence at protein level: Swiss-Prot protein existence level 1. Transcriptional regulator. Involved in neuronal differentiation. Activates transcription by binding to the E box (5'- CANNTG-3'). From Mus musculus (Mouse).
  15138..15190   +  CDS            T2A (fragment): 2A peptide from Thosea asigna virus capsid protein Eukaryotic ribosomes fail to insert a peptide bond between the Gly and Pro residues, yielding separate polypeptides.
  15198..15797   +  CDS            PuroR: puromycin N-acetyltransferase; pac from Streptomyces alboniger; confers resistance to puromycin
>Addgene plasmid | piggyBac-rtTA (4th_Gen)-NGN2-2A-PURO-IRES-SNAP (VK_1018) Sequencing Result | analyzer sequence | sequence record 416517
ACCCAGCTTTCTTGTACAAAGTGGTTGATCTGCTGGAAGATGGCGATTAGAGAGGTACGAAGATGGCGAT
TAGAGATCCCTCCCCCCCCCCTAACGTTACTGGCCGAAGCCGCTTGGAATAAGGCCGGTGTGCGTTTGTC
TATATGTTATTTTCCACCATATTGCCGTCTTTTGGCAATGTGAGGGCCCGGAAACCTGGCCCTGTCTTCT
TGACGAGCATTCCTAGGGGTCTTTCCCCTCTCGCCAAAGGAATGCAAGGTCTGTTGAATGTCGTGAAGGA
AGCAGTTCCTCTGGAAGCTTCTTGAAGACAAACAACGTCTGTAGCGACCCTTTGCAGGCAGCGGAACCCC
CCACCTGGCGACAGGTGCCTCTGCGGCCAAAAGCCACGTGTATAAGATACACCTGCAAAGGCGGCACAAC
CCCAGTGCCACGTTGTGAGTTGGATAGTTGTGGAAAGAGTCAAATGGCTCTCCTCAAGCGTATTCAACAA
GGGGCTGAAGGATGCCCAGAAGGTACCCCATTGTATGGGATCTGATCTGGGGCCTCGGTGCACATGCTTT
ACATGTGTTTAGTCGAGGTTAAAAAAACGTCTAGGCCCCCCGAACCACGGGGACGTGGTTTTCCTTTGAA
AAACACGATGATAATATGGCCACACAAATGGACAAAGACTGCGAAATGAAGCGCACCACCCTGGATAGCC
CTCTGGGCAAGCTGGAACTGTCTGGGTGCGAACAGGGCCTGCACCGTATCATCTTCCTGGGCAAAGGAAC
ATCTGCCGCCGACGCCGTGGAAGTGCCTGCCCCAGCCGCCGTGCTGGGCGGACCAGAGCCACTGATGCAG
GCCACCGCCTGGCTCAACGCCTACTTTCACCAGCCTGAGGCCATCGAGGAGTTCCCTGTGCCAGCCCTGC
ACCACCCAGTGTTCCAGCAGGAGAGCTTTACCCGCCAGGTGCTGTGGAAACTGCTGAAAGTGGTGAAGTT
CGGAGAGGTCATCAGCTACAGCCACCTGGCCGCCCTGGCCGGCAATCCCGCCGCCACCGCCGCCGTGAAA
ACCGCCCTGAGCGGAAATCCCGTGCCCATTCTGATCCCCTGCCACCGGGTGGTGCAGGGCGACCTGGACG
TGGGGGGCTACGAGGGCGGGCTCGCCGTGAAAGAGTGGCTGCTGGCCCACGAGGGCCACAGACTGGGCAA
GCCTGGGCTGGGTGGCGGGAGCCCAAAGAAGAAGCGGAAGGTGTAGCGGAATCAACCTCTGGATTACAAA
ATTTGTGAAAGATTGACTGGTATTCTTAACTATGTTGCTCCTTTTACGCTATGTGGATACGCTGCTTTAA
TGCCTTTGTATCATGCTATTGCTTCCCGTATGGCTTTCATTTTCTCCTCCTTGTATAAATCCTGGTTGCT
GTCTCTTTATGAGGAGTTGTGGCCCGTTGTCAGGCAACGTGGCGTGGTGTGCACTGTGTTTGCTGACGCA
ACCCCCACTGGTTGGGGCATTGCCACCACCTGTCAGCTCCTTTCCGGAACTTTCGCTTTCCCCCTCCCTA
TTGCCACGGCGGAACTCATCGCCGCCTGCCTTGCCCGCTGCTGGACAGGGGCTCGGCTGTTGGGCACTGA
CAATTCCGTGGTGTTGTCGGGGAAATCATCGTCCTTTCCTTGGCTGCTCGCCTATGTTGCCACCTGGATT
CTGCGCGGGACGTCCTTCTGCTACGTCCCTTCGGCCCTCAATCCAGCGGACCTTCCTTCCCGCGGCCTGC
TGCCGGCTCTGCGGCCTCTTCCGCGTCTTCGCCTTCGCCCTCAGACGAGTCGGATCTCCCTTTGGGCCGC
CTCCCCGCATCGATACCGAGCGCTGCTCGAGAGATCTACGGGTGGCATCCCTGTGACCCCTCCCCAGTGC
CTCTCCTGGCCCTGGAAGTTGCCACTCCAGTGCCCACCAGCCTTGTCCTAATAAAATTAAGTTGCATCAT
TTTGTCTGACTAGGTGTCCTTCTATAATATTATGGGGTGGAGGGGGGTGGTATGGAGCAAGGGGCAAGTT
GGGAAGACAACCTGTAGGGCCTGCGGGGTCTATTGGGAACCAAGCTGGAGTGCAGTGGCACAATCTTGGC
TCACTGCAATCTCCGCCTCCTGGGTTCAAGCGATTCTCCTGCCTCAGCCTCCCGAGTTGTTGGGATTCCA
GGCATGCATGACCAGGCTCAGCTAATTTTTGTTTTTTTGGTAGAGACGGGGTTTCACCATATTGGCCAGG
CTGGTCTCCAACTCCTAATCTCAGGTGATCTACCCACCTTGGCCTCCCAAATTGCTGGGATTACAGGCGT
GAACCACTGCTCCCTTCCCTGTCCTTGTACCTTAATTAAGTTAACATGCATAGTACTGAGCTCACGGGGA
CAGCCCCCCCCCCAAAGCCCCCAGGGATGTAATTACGTCCCTCCCCCGCTAGGGGGCAGCAGCGAGCCGC
CCGGGGCTCCGCTCCGGTCCGGCGCTCCCCCCGCATCCCCGAGCCGGCAGCGTGCGGGGACAGCCCGGGC
ACGGGGAAGGTGGCACGGGATCGCTTTCCTCTGAACGCTTCTCGCTGCTCTTTGAGCCTGCAGACACCTG
GGGGGATACGGGGAAAAAGCTTTAGGCTGAAAGAGAGATTTAGAATGACAGAATCATAGAACGGCCTGGG
TTGCAAAGGAGCACAGTGCTCATCCAGATCCAACCCCCTGCTATGTGCAGGGTCATCAACCAGCAGCCCA
GGCTGCCCAGAGCCACATCCAGCCTGGCCTTGAATGCCTGCAGGGATGGGGCATCCACAGCCTCCTTGGG
CAACCTGTTCAGTGCGTCACCACCCTCTGGGGGAAAAACTGCCTCCTCATATCCAACCCAAACCTCCCCT
GTCTCAGTGTAAAGCCATTCCCCCTTGTCCTATCAAGGGGGAGTTTGCTGTGACATTGTTGGTCTGGGGT
GACACATGTTTGCCAATTCAGTGCATCACGGAGAGGCAGATCTTGGGGATAAGGAAGTGCAGGACAGCAT
GGACGTGGGACATGCAGGTGTTGAGGGCTCTGGGACACTCTCCAAGTCACAGCGTTCAGAACAGCCTTAA
GGATAAGAAGATAGGATAGAAGGACAAAGAGCAAGTTAAAACCCAGCATGGAGAGGAGCACAAAAAGGCC
ACAGACACTGCTGGTCCCTGTGTCTGAGCCTGCATGTTTGATGGTGTCTGGATGCAAGCAGAAGGGGTGG
AAGAGCTTGCCTGGAGAGATACAGCTGGGTCAGTAGGACTGGGACAGGCAGCTGGAGAATTGCCATGTAG
ATGTTCATACAATCGTCAAATCATGAAGGCTGGAAAAGCCCTCCAAGATCCCCAAGACCAACCCCAACCC
ACCCACCGTGCCCACTGGCCATGTCCCTCAGTGCCACATCCCCACAGTTCTTCATCACCTCCAGGGACGG
TGACCCCCCCACCTCCGTGGGCAGCTGTGCCACTGCAGCACCGCTCTTTGGAGAAGGTAAATCTTGCTAA
ATCCAGCCCGACCCTCCCCTGGCACAACGTAAGGCCATTATCTCTCATCCAACTCCAGGACGGAGTCAGT
GAGAATATTGTTTAAACATTATAGGCGCGCCATTGCTGGGATTACAGGCGTGAACCACTGCTCCCTTCCC
TGTCCTTTTAAAAGTTTTGTTACTTTATAKMMSMAMWKTTSWKYWTYWCCTCCAGGGACGGTGACCCCCC
CACCTCCGTGGGCAGCTGTGCCACTGCAGCACCGCTCTTTGGAGAAGGTAAATCTTGCTAAATCCAGCCC
GACCCTCCCCTGGCACAACGTAAGGCCATTATCTCTCATCCAACTCCAGGACGGAGTCAGTGAGAATATT
GTTTAAACATTATAGGCGCGCCATTGCTGGGATTACAGGCGTGAACCACTGCTCCCTTCCCTGTCCTTTT
AAAAGTTTTGTTACTTTATAGAAGAAATTTTGAGTTTTTGTTTTTTTTTAATAAATAAATAAACATAAAT
AAATTGTTTGTTGAATTTATTATTAGTATGTAAGTGTAAATATAATAAAACTTAATATCTATTCAAATTA
ATAAATAAACCTCGATATACAGACCGATAAAACACATGCGTCAATTTTACGCATGATTATCTTTAACGTA
CGTCACAATATGATTATCTTTCTAGGGTTAATCTAGTATACGCGTATGCGGCCGCTGGGGAAAAGGAAGA
AACGCGGGCGTATTGGCCCCAATGGGGTCTCGGTGGGGTATCGACAGAGTGCCAGCCCTGGGACCGAACC
CCGCGTTTATGAACAAACGACCCAACACCCGTGCGTTTTATTCTGTCTTTTTATTGCCGTCATAGCGCGG
GTTCCTTCCGGTATTGTCTCCTTCCGTGTTTCAGTTAGCCTCCCCCATCTCCCGGGCAAACGTGCGCGCC
AGGTCGCAGATCGTCGGTATGGAGCCTGGGGTGGTGACGTGGGTCTGGATCATCCCGGAGGTAAGTTGCA
GCAGGGCGTCCCGGCAGCCGGCGGGCGATTGGTCGTAATCCAGGATAAAGACGTGCATGGGACGGAGGCG
TTTGGCCAAGACGTCCAAGGCCCAGGCAAACACGTTGTACAGGTCGCCGTTGGGGGCCAGCAACTCGGGG
GCCCGAAACAGGGTAAATAACGTGTCCCCGATATGGGGTCGTGGGCCCGCGTTGCTCTGGGGCTCGGCAC
CCTGGGGCGGCACGGCCGTCCCCGAAAGCTGTCCCCAATCCTCCCGCCACGACCCGCCGCCCTGCAGATA
CCGCACCGTATTGGCAAGCAGCCCGTAAACGCGGCGAATCGCGGCCAGCATAGCCAGGTCAAGCCGCTCG
CCGGGGCGCTGGCGTTTGGCCAGGCGGTCGATGTGTCTGTCCTCCGGAAGGGCCCCCAACACGATGTTTG
TGCCGGGCAAGGTCGGCGGGATGAGGGCCACGAACGCCAGCACGGCCTGGGGGGTCATGCTGCCCATAAG
GTATCGCGCGGCCGGGTAGCACAGGAGGGCGGCGATGGGATGGCGGTCGAAGATGAGGGTGAGGGCCGGG
GGCGGGGCATGTGAGCTCCCAGCCTCCCCCCCGATATGAGGAGCCAGAACGGCGTCGGTCACGGCATAAG
GCATGCCCATTGTTATCTGGGCGCTTGTCATTACCACCGCCGCGTCCCCGGCCGATATCTCACCCTGGTC
AAGGCGGTGTTGTGTGGTGTAGATGTTCGCGATTGTCTCGGAAGCCCCCAGCACCCGCCAGTAAGTCATC
GGCTCGGGTACGTAGACGATATCGTCGCGCGAACCCAGGGCCACCAGCAGTTGCGTGGTGGTGGTTTTCC
CCATCCCGTGGGGACCGTCTATATAAACCCGCAGTAGCGTGGGCATTTTCTGCTCCGGGCGGACTTCCGT
GGCTTCTTGCTGCCGGCGAGGGCGCAACGCCGTACGTCGGTTGCTATGGCCGCGAGAACGCGCAGCCTGG
TCGAACGCAGACGCGTGCTGATGGCCGGGGTACGAAGCCATGGCGGTCTGGGGAGAGAGGTCGGTGATTC
GGTCAACGAGGGAGCCGACTGCCGACGTGCGCTCCGGAGGCTTGCAGAATGCGGAACACCGCGCGGGCAG
GAACAGGGCCCACACTACCGCCCCACACCCCGCCTCCCGCACCGCCCCTTCCCGGCCGCTGCTCTCGGCG
CGCCCTGCTGAGCAGCCGCTATTGGCCACAGCCCATCGCGGTCGGCGCGCTGCCATTGCTCCCTGGCGCT
GTCCGTCTGCGAGGGTACTAGTGAGACGTGCGGCTTCCGTTTGTCACGTCCGGCACGCCGCGAACCGCAA
GGAACCTTCCCGACTTAGGGGCGGAGCAGGAAGCGTCGCCGGGGGGCCCACAAGGGTAGCGGCGAAGATC
CGGGTGACGCTGCGAACGGACGTGAAGAATGTGCGAGACCCAGGGTCGGCGCCGCTGCGTTTCCCGGAAC
CACGCCCAGAGCAGCCGCGTCCCTGCGCAAACCCAGGGCTGCCTTGGAAAAGGCGCAACCCCAACCCCCC
TCCGCGCCTACAGCTCAAGCCACATCCGAAGGGGGAGGGAGCCGGGAGCTGCGCGCGGGGCCGCCGGGGG
GAGGGGTGGCACCGCCCACGCCGGGCGGCCACGAAGGGCGGGGCAGCGGGCGCGCGCCCGGCGGGGGGAG
GGGCCGCGCGCCGCGCCCGCTGGGAATTGGGGCCCTAGGGGGAGGGCGGAGGCGCCGACGACCGCGGCAC
TTACCGTTCGCGGCGTGGCGCCCGGTGGTCCCCAAGGGGAGGGAAGGGGGAGGCGGGGCGAGGACAGTGA
CCGGAGTCTCCTCAGCGGTGGCTTTTCTGCTTGGCAGCCTCAGCGGCTGGCGCCAAAACCGGACTCCGCC
CACTTCCTCGCCCCTGCGGTGCGAGGGTGTGGAATCCTCCAGACGCTGGGGGAGGGGGAGTTGGGAGCTT
AAAAACTAGTACCCCTTTGGGACCACTTTCAGCAGCGAACTCTCCTGTACACCAGGGGTCAGTTCCACAG
ACGCGGGCCAGGGGTGGGTCATTGCGGCGTGAACAATAATTTGACTAGAAGTTGATTCGGGTGTTTCCGG
AAGGGGCCGAGTCAATCCGCCGAGTTGGGGCACGGAAAACAAAAAGGGAAGGCTACTAAGATTTTTCTGG
CGGGGGTTATCATTGGCGTAACTGCAGGGACCACCTCCCTTAATTAATCCAGCTTTTGTTCCCTTTAGTG
AGGGTTAATTGCGCGCTTGGCGTAATCATGGTCATAGCTGTTTCCTGTGTGAAATTGTTATCCGCTCACA
ATTCCACACAACATACGAGCCGGAAGCATAAAGTGTAAAGCCTGGGGTGCCTAATGAGTGAGCTAACTCA
CATTAATTGCGTTGCGCTCACTGCCCGCTTTCCAGTCGGGAAACCTGTCGTGCCAGCTGCATTAATGAAT
CGGCCAACGCGCGGGGAGAGGCGGTTTGCGTATTGGGCGCTCTTCCGCTTCCTCGCTCACTGACTCGCTG
CGCTCGGTCGTTCGGCTGCGGCGAGCGGTATCAGCTCACTCAAAGGCGGTAATACGGTTATCCACAGAAT
CAGGGGATAACGCAGGAAAGAACATGTGAGCAAAAGGCCAGCAAAAGGCCAGGAACCGTAAAAAGGCCGC
GTTGCTGGCGTTTTTCCATAGGCTCCGCCCCCCTGACGAGCATCACAAAAATCGACGCTCAAGTCAGAGG
TGGCGAAACCCGACAGGACTATAAAGATACCAGGCGTTTCCCCCTGGAAGCTCCCTCGTGCGCTCTCCTG
TTCCGACCCTGCCGCTTACCGGATACCTGTCCGCCTTTCTCCCTTCGGGAAGCGTGGCGCTTTCTCATAG
CTCACGCTGTAGGTATCTCAGTTCGGTGTAGGTCGTTCGCTCCAAGCTGGGCTGTGTGCACGAACCCCCC
GTTCAGCCCGACCGCTGCGCCTTATCCGGTAACTATCGTCTTGAGTCCAACCCGGTAAGACACGACTTAT
CGCCACTGGCAGCAGCCACTGGTAACAGGATTAGCAGAGCGAGGTATGTAGGCGGTGCTACAGAGTTCTT
GAAGTGGTGGCCTAACTACGGCTACACTAGAAGAACAGTATTTGGTATCTGCGCTCTGCTGAAGCCAGTT
ACCTTCGGAAAAAGAGTTGGTAGCTCTTGATCCGGCAAACAAACCACCGCTGGTAGCGGTGGTTTTTTTG
TTTGCAAGCAGCAGATTACGCGCAGAAAAAAAGGATCTCAAGAAGATCCTTTGATCTTTTCTACGGGGTC
TGACGCTCAGTGGAACGAAAACTCACGTTAAGGGATTTTGGTCATGAGATTATCAAAAAGGATCTTCACC
TAGATCCTTTTAAATTAAAAATGAAGTTTTAAATCAATCTAAAGTATATATGAGTAAACTTGGTCTGACA
GTTACCAATGCTTAATCAGTGAGGCACCTATCTCAGCGATCTGTCTATTTCGTTCATCCATAGTTGCCTG
ACTCCCCGTCGTGTAGATAACTACGATACGGGAGGGCTTACCATCTGGCCCCAGTGCTGCAATGATACCG
CGAGACCCACGCTCACCGGCTCCAGATTTATCAGCAATAAACCAGCCAGCCGGAAGGGCCGAGCGCAGAA
GTGGTCCTGCAACTTTATCCGCCTCCATCCAGTCTATTAATTGTTGCCGGGAAGCTAGAGTAAGTAGTTC
GCCAGTTAATAGTTTGCGCAACGTTGTTGCCATTGCTACAGGCATCGTGGTGTCACGCTCGTCGTTTGGT
ATGGCTTCATTCAGCTCCGGTTCCCAACGATCAAGGCGAGTTACATGATCCCCCATGTTGTGCAAAAAAG
CGGTTAGCTCCTTCGGTCCTCCGATCGTTGTCAGAAGTAAGTTGGCCGCAGTGTTATCACTCATGGTTAT
GGCAGCACTGCATAATTCTCTTACTGTCATGCCATCCGTAAGATGCTTTTCTGTGACTGGTGAGTACTCA
ACCAAGTCATTCTGAGAATAGTGTATGCGGCGACCGAGTTGCTCTTGCCCGGCGTCAATACGGGATAATA
CCGCGCCACATAGCAGAACTTTAAAAGTGCTCATCATTGGAAAACGTTCTTCGGGGCGAAAACTCTCAAG
GATCTTACCGCTGTTGAGATCCAGTTCGATGTAACCCACTCGTGCACCCAACTGATCTTCAGCATCTTTT
ACTTTCACCAGCGTTTCTGGGTGAGCAAAAACAGGAAGGCAAAATGCCGCAAAAAAGGGAATAAGGGCGA
CACGGAAATGTTGAATACTCATACTCTTCCTTTTTCAATATTATTGAAGCATTTATCAGGGTTATTGTCT
CATGAGCGGATACATATTTGAATGTATTTAGAAAAATAAACAAATAGGGGTTCCGCGCACATTTCCCCGA
AAAGTGCCACCTGACGTCGACGGATCGGGAGATCTCCCGATCCCCTATGGTGCACTCTCAGTACAATCTG
CTCTGATGCCGCATAGTTAAGCCAGTATCTGCTCCCTGCTTGTGTGTTGGAGGTCGCTGAGTAGTGCGCG
AGCAAAATTTAAGCTACAACAAGGCAAGGCTTGACCGACAATTGCATGAAGAATCTGCTTAGGGTTAGGC
GTTTTGCGCTGCTTCGGGGAGATGGGGGAGGCTAACTGAGCTCTAGATTAACCCTAGAAAGATAGTCTGC
GTAAAATTGACGCATGCATTCTTGAAATATTGCTCTCTCTTTCTAAATAGCGCGAATCCGTCGCTGTGCA
TTTAGGACATCTCAGTCGCCGCTTGGAGCTCCCGTGAGGCGTGCTTGTCAATGCGGTAAGTGTCACTGAT
TTTGAACTATAACGACCGCGTGAGTCAAAATGACGCATGATTATCTTTTACGTGACTTTTAAGATTTAAC
TCATACGATAATTATATTGTTATTTCATGTTCTACTTACGTGATAACTTATTATATATATATTTTCTTGT
TATAGATATCACAAATGCTTGTCCTTCCTTCCTGTAACACAGCCATTAAACCAGGAGCATCGCCCTTCCC
CGGCCCTCAGGTAAGAGGACCAAATACCGTAGCCGTTTCCAATTTCAGTCCTTTAGCGCCACCTGGTGCT
AACTACTCTATCACGCTTTTATCCAATAACTACCTTTGTAAATTTCCTTTCAAAAGTTCTGGCCGGGCGC
GGTGGCTCACGCTTGTAATCCCAGCACTTTGTGAGGGGTCAGGAGTTCGAGACGATCAACTAGAATGAAT
GTCGAGACCCATAGAGCCCACCGCATCCCCAGCATGCCTGCTATTGTCTTCCCAATCCTCCCCCTTGCTG
TCCTGCCCCACCCCACCCCCCAGAATAGAATGACACCTACTCAGACAATGCGATGCAATTTCCTCATTTT
ATTAGGAAAGGACAGTGGGAGTGGCACCTTCCAGGGTCAAGGAAGGCACGGGGGAGGGGCAAACAACAGA
TGGCTGGCAACTAGAAGGCACAGTCGAGGCTGATCAGCGGGTTTAAACTCAAAACAGAGATGTGTCGAAG
ATGGACAGTCCTGTGCTGATATGCATGGCATGCAAGAGGCACTCGTCGTTCAGGAAGGTATCCAGAATCT
CGTTCAATTCCGGGGTCAGGGGTGAGTCCAGGTTCAGATCCTCGGTCATGGACTCAAGTGTGGTTGTCAG
CTCATCCAGATGGCCCCTTGGGGGCGGATGGGAAAGGTCCATTTGGCCACAGATTGCAGCCTCTTCCTTC
TGGGGAATCACAGTATCGGCCATCTCCCGAAGGGCTTTGACAGCCTGGCTCGTCTCTTCATCGGGATCCT
CCAACAGGTGACTGGCCTCGGGAGTCACTGCGGGCGCTGGATCCAGTGGCTGAGGGACTGGTGCCGGGGT
CAGTGACCCGACTGGCTCATGTACTGGACCGGTTGGTGTTGGTGCGAGGCTGGCGGGGAGTGGGCGGTTG
GCCCATGGACTTCCTGGAGGATGAAATGGCCGGATTCGTTTTGGCTGGCACACCTCGCGGCCCTCAAACA
CGTCACTAATAGCGGAGCCGGCCTCAGGCTTCGGCAAAAACATCCCTTCCCTGGAATCCCGGCTGCCGCT
GCCAGAGCCCAGCAAGGCTGAGAAATCCATATCGGCGATAGAGCTGAAGTCCTCGTCGCCAGACAGCAGT
CCATTAGGCAGGCCTGGTGCTCCCAGAGGGGCAGGAGCTGGATCAGGAGGCCTCTGAGCGCCTGTCACGA
GCCGGGTGATGGCCTCGGGGTATTCCATCAGCATGGGCTCGGTGGTGTGAGGGGCCACAGGGATGCCCTG
GTTCAGCAGCTGCTGGAACTCGCTGTTGTCCACGCTGGCCAGGTCGGTGAACACGGCAGGATCGGTGCTG
TTTCCCAGCAGGGCTCCCAGATCCTCGTCGTCGAACTGCAGCTGCAGCAGAGCTTCAGACAGTGTGCCCT
CGCCGGCCTGTGTAGGTTTAGGGGCTGGTGGAGCCACAGCCTGTGGAGGTCCAGGAGCCAGCACAGGCAC
GGGTGCTGGTGCCTGAGCCAGTGCAGACACCATGGCTGGAGCTGGTGCAGGAGCAGGAGCCTGAGGCAGC
ACCTGAGGAGGGGCTGGAGCCAGAGCAGAGGCCTGAGAGATCTGGCCGCTGGGGAACACCATGGTAGGGA
ACTCGTCGTAGTTGATGGTGCTCAGGCTGCTGGTGAAGGGGTAAGGCTGGGGGGCAGGTTTTGGCACGCT
GGCGCTGGATCTGCTGGGCACGGCGATTCTTCTAGGTGGAGGTCTAGGGTCGGTGGGGCCGCTGAAGGGG
GACTTCTTCATGATGCTCTTGAATGTCTCGTAGGTCCGCTTCCGCTTTTCCTCGATCCGGTGCCGGTCGT
CGGTGTCGGGCAGGTACTGGCTACCAACTTTGCGTTTCTTTTTCGGAGATCCGGAACTTCTAGAGTTAAT
CAGCATGTCCAGGTCGAAATCATCAAGGGCGTCACTGCCGAGCATGTCGAGGTCAAAGTCATCAAGGGCA
TCCGAACCAAGCATGTCAAGGTCAAAATCATCGAGGGCGTCACTTCCCAGCATATCCAGATCAAAATCGT
CCAATGCGTCAGCCCGTCCGGAACCGCTGGCCTCCGGCCCGCCGCTTTCGCACTTTAGCTGTTTCTCCAG
GCCACATATGATTAGTTCCAGGCCGAAAAGGAAGGCAGGTTCGGCTCCCTGCCGGTCGAACAGCTCAATT
GCTTGTTTCAGAAGTGGGGGCATAGAATCGGTGGTAGGTGTCTCTCTTTCCTCTTTTGCTACTTGATGCT
CCTGTTCCTCCAATACGCAGCCCAGTGTAAAGTGGCCCACGGCGGACAGAGCGTACAGTGCGTTCTCCAG
GGAGAAGCCTTGCTGACACAGGAACGCGAGCTGATTTTCCAGGGTTTCGTACTGTTTCTCTGTTGGGCGG
GTGCCGAGATGCACTTTAGCCCCGTCGCGATGTGAGAGGAGAGCACAGCGGTATGACTTGGCGTTGTTCC
GCAGAAAGTCTTGCCATGACTCGCCTTCCAGGGGGCAGGAGTGGGTATGATGCCTGTCCAGCATCTCGAT
TGGCAGGGCATCGAGCAGGGCCCGCTTGTTCTTCACGTGCCAGTACAGGGTAGGCTGCTCAACTCCCAGC
TTTTGAGCGAGTTTCCTTGTCGTCAGGCCTTCGATACCGACTCCATTGAGTAATTCCAGAGCAGAGTTTA
TGACTTTGCTCTTGTCCAGTCTAGACATAGAACCACCTGGACCAGGGTTTTCTTCAACATCACCACAAGT
GAGGAGAGAACCTCTACCTTCGCCGGATCCGCCCTCCCACACATAACCAGAGGGCAGCAATTCACGAATC
CCAACTGCCGTCGGCTGTCCATCACTGTCCTTCACTATGGCTTTGATCCCAGGATGCAGATCGAGAAGCA
CCTGTCGGCACCGTCCGCAGGGGCTCAAGATGCCCCTGTTCTCATTTCCGATCGCGACGATACAAGTCAG
GTTGCCAGCTGCCGCAGCAGCAGCAGTGCCCAGCACCACGAGTTCTGCACAAGGTCCCCCAGTAAAATGA
TATACATTGACACCAGTGAAGATGCGGCCGTCGCTAGAGAGAGCTGCGCTGGCGACGCTGTAGTCTTCAG
AGATGGGGATGCTGTTGATTGTAGCCGTTGCTCTTTCAATGAGGGTGGATTCTTCTTGAGACAAAGGCTT
GGCCATGGTGAATTGCTGGGGAGAGAGGTCGGTGATTCGGTCAACGAGGGAGCCGACTGCCGACGTGCGC
TCCGGAGGCTTGCAGAATGCGGAACACCGCGCGGGCAGGAACAGGGCCCACACTACCGCCCCACACCCCG
CCTCCCGCACCGCCCCTTCCCGGCCGCTGCTCTCGGCGCGCCCTGCTGAGCAGCCGCTATTGGCCACAGC
CCATCGCGGTCGGCGCGCTGCCATTGCTCCCTGGCGCTGTCCGTCTGCGAGGGTACTAGTGAGACGTGCG
GCTTCCGTTTGTCACGTCCGGCACGCCGCGAACCGCAAGGAACCTTCCCGACTTAGGGGCGGAGCAGGAA
GCGTCGCCGGGGGGCCCACAAGGGTAGCGGCGAAGATCCGGGTGACGCTGCGAACGGACGTGAAGAATGT
GCGAGACCCAGGGTCGGCGCCGCTGCGTTTCCCGGAACCACGCCCAGAGCAGCCGCGTCCCTGCGCAAAC
CCAGGGCTGCCTTGGAAAAGGCGCAACCCCAACCCCGGGGAGGTGGTCCCTGCAGTTACGCCAATGATAA
CCCCCGCCAGAAAAATCTTAGTAGCCTTCCCTTTTTGTTTTCCGTGCCCCAACTCGGCGGATTGACTCGG
CCCCTTCCGGAAACACCCGAATCAACTTCTAGTCAAATTATTGTTCACGCCGCAATGACCCACCCCTGGC
CCGCGTCTGTGGAACTGACCCCTGGTGTACAGGAGAGTTCGCTGCTGAAAGTGGTCCCAAAGGGGTACTA
GTTTTTAAGCTCCCAACTCCCCCTCCCCCAGCGTCTGGAGGATTCCACACCCTCGCACCGCAGGGGCGAG
GAAGTGGGCGGAGTCCGGTTTTGGCGCCAGCCGCTGAGGCTGCCAAGCAGAAAAGCCACCGCTGAGGAGA
CTCCGGTCACTGTCCTCGCCCCGCCTCCCCCTTCCCTCCCCTTGGGGACCACCGGGCGCCACGCCGCGAA
CGGTAAGTGCCGCGGTCGTCGGCGCCTCCGCCCTCCCCCTAGGGCCCCAATTCCCAGCGGGCGCGGCGCG
CGGCCCCTCCCCCCGCCGGGCGCGCGCCCGCTGCCCCGCCCTTCGTGGCCGCCCGGCGTGGGCGGTGCCA
CCCCTCCCCCCGGCGGCCCCGCGCGCAGCTCCCGGCTCCCTCCCCCTTCGGATGTGGCTTGAGCTGTAGG
CGCGGAGGCTAGCTGGGGATCTGGTGGGCTCTATTGGTAGACTTTAGTCCCTATCAGTGATAGAGAAGGT
ATCTCCAGTTTACTCCCTATCAGTGATAGAGACATCCATGGAATCAACTTCAGCTTTATGAGTAAGAAGC
CCTATAGGATGTGGCTTTCCCTATCAGTGATAGAGAACTAATGATAAGACCACTGCACTTTAGTCCCTAT
CAGTGATAGAGATGAGATCTTCTGGTGTACAGGAGTTTTCTCCCTATCAGTGATAGAGAGTCTGTGTGCC
ATTTGATCCCTATCAGTGATAGAGACTGTATTTCCAGGTAGGCCTGTACAGTGGGAGGCCTATATAAGCA
GAGCTCCTTTAGTGAACCCTCAGATGGCCAGAGATAAGAGAGAAAAGAAGAGTAAGAAGAAATATAAGAG
CCACCACAAGTTTGTACAAAAAAGCAGGCTTAGCCACCATGGACTACAAGGACGACGATGACAAGTTCGT
CAAATCTGAGACTCTGGAGTTGAAGGAGGAAGAGGAGGTACTGATGCTGCTGGGCTCGGCTTCCCCGGCC
TCGGCGACCCTGACCCCGATGTCCTCCAGCGCGGACGAGGAGGAGGACGAGGAGCTGCGCCGGCCGGGCT
CCGCGCGTGGGCAGCGTGGAGCGGAAGCCGGGCAGGGGGTGCAGGGCAGTCCGGCGTCGGGTGCCGGGGG
TTGCCGGCCAGGGCGGCTGCTGGGCCTGATGCACGAGTGCAAGCGTCGCCCGTCGCGCTCACGGGCCGTC
TCCCGAGGTGCCAAGACGGCGGAGACGGTGCAGCGCATCAAGAAGACCCGCAGGCTCAAGGCCAACAACC
GCGAGCGCAACCGCATGCACAACCTAAACGCCGCGCTGGACGCGCTGCGCGAGGTGCTGCCCACCTTCCC
CGAGGATGCCAAGCTCACGAAGATCGAGACGCTGCGCTTCGCCCACAATTACATCTGGGCGCTCACCGAG
ACTCTGCGCCTGGCGGACCACTGCGCCGGCGCCGGTGGCCTCCAGGGGGCGCTCTTCACGGAGGCGGTGC
TCCTGAGCCCGGGAGCTGCGCTCGGCGCCAGCGGGGACAGCCCTTCTCCACCTTCCTCCTGGAGCTGCAC
CAACAGCCCGGCGTCATCCTCCAACTCCACGTCCCCATACAGCTGCACTTTATCGCCCGCTAGCCCCGGG
TCAGACGTGGACTACTGGCAGCCCCCACCTCCGGAGAAGCATCGTTATGCGCCTCACCTGCCCCTCGCCA
GGGACTGTATCTCTAGAGAGGGCAGGGGAAGTCTTCTAACATGCGGGGACGTGGAGGAAAATCCCGGCCC
ACTCGAGATGACCGAGTACAAGCCCACGGTGCGCCTCGCCACCCGCGACGACGTCCCCAGGGCCGTACGC
ACCCTCGCCGCCGCGTTCGCCGACTACCCCGCCACGCGCCACACCGTCGATCCGGACCGCCACATCGAGC
GGGTCACCGAGCTGCAAGAACTCTTCCTCACGCGCGTCGGGCTCGACATCGGCAAGGTGTGGGTCGCGGA
CGACGGCGCCGCGGTGGCGGTCTGGACCACGCCGGAGAGCGTCGAAGCGGGGGCGGTGTTCGCCGAGATC
GGCCCGCGCATGGCCGAGTTGAGCGGTTCCCGGCTGGCCGCGCAGCAACAGATGGAAGGCCTCCTGGCGC
CGCACCGGCCCAAGGAGCCCGCGTGGTTCCTGGCCACCGTCGGCGTCTCGCCCGACCACCAGGGCAAGGG
TCTGGGCAGCGCCGTCGTGCTCCCCGGAGTGGAGGCGGCCGAGCGCGCCGGGGTGCCCGCCTTCCTGGAG
ACCTCCGCGCCCCGCAACCTCCCCTTCTACGAGCGGCTCGGCTTCACCGTCACCGCCGACGTCGAGGTGC
CCGAAGGACCGCGCACCTGGTGCATGACCCGCAAGCCCGGTGCCTGAA
